Addgene plasmid #244853: pLentiCRISPR PARL sg1
Purpose: Knockout of human PARL
Depositing lab: Alexis Jourdain. Depositing organization: Universite de Lausanne (UNIL). Publication: An updated inventory of genes essential for oxidative phosphorylation identifies a mitochondrial origin in familial Meniere's disease. Harhai M, Foged MM, Zarges C, Landoni JC, Chollet S, Simonelli M, Recazens E, Lisci M, Laban N, Manley S, Riemer J, Lopez-Escamez JA, Lysakowski A, Jourdain AA. Cell Rep. 2025 Jul 25;44(8):116069. doi: 10.1016/j.celrep.2025.116069. PubMed 40714634.
Backbone
  Vector backbone: lentiCRISPR v2 puro
  Backbone manufacturer: Feng Zhang (Addgene #52961)
  Vector type: Lentiviral, CRISPR
  Selectable markers: Puromycin
Growth in bacteria
  Bacterial resistance: Ampicillin, 100 μg/mL
  Growth temperature: 37°C
  Growth strain: NEB Stable
  Copy number: High Copy
Gene/Insert
  Gene/Insert name: PARL sgRNA
  gRNA/shRNA sequence: AACCTCGAAGATCAGACCCA
  Species: H. sapiens (human)
  Entrez Gene: PARL (a.k.a. PRO2207, PSARL, PSARL1, PSENIP2, RHBDS1)
  Promoter: U6
  Cloning method: Restriction Enzyme; 5′ cloning site Unknown (unknown if destroyed)
Resource information
  A portion of this plasmid was derived from a plasmid made by: Integrated DNA Technologies
Terms and licenses: Academic/Nonprofit Terms; Industry Terms: Not Available to Industry
How to cite: pLentiCRISPR PARL sg1 was a gift from Alexis Jourdain (Addgene plasmid # 244853 ; http://n2t.net/addgene:244853 ; RRID:Addgene_244853)
