[The description below was written by a language model from this plasmid's Addgene catalogue record and pLannotate feature annotations shown in this document.]
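Description:
pLentiCRISPR PARL sg1 is an all-in-one lentiviral CRISPR/Cas9 plasmid built on the lentiCRISPR v2 puro backbone and designed to knock out the human PARL gene. In bacteria it is maintained through a high-copy ColE1/pUC-type origin and selected with ampicillin via the β-lactamase gene. The backbone also carries an f1 origin and an SV40/EM7-driven bleomycin/Zeocin resistance cassette that lies outside the viral transfer region. The sequenced record is about 13 kb.

The lentiviral portion follows a third-generation, self-inactivating layout. A CMV enhancer/promoter fused to a truncated HIV-1 5' LTR drives production of the genomic RNA in packaging cells. It is followed by the Ψ packaging signal with a gag fragment, the Rev response element for Rev-dependent nuclear export, and the cPPT/CTS, which aids nuclear import of the reverse-transcribed genome. The unit ends in a ΔU3 3' LTR, with a bGH polyadenylation signal downstream.

Two expression units sit between these elements. A human U6 RNA polymerase III promoter transcribes the PARL-targeting spacer joined to the Streptococcus pyogenes guide RNA scaffold. An EF-1α core promoter drives S. pyogenes Cas9 followed by a puromycin N-acetyltransferase coding region. The linker between these two coding sequences is not annotated in the feature table. A WPRE downstream enhances transcript stability and expression.

After packaging and transduction, puromycin selects for cells with the integrated cassette, in which Cas9 and the guide introduce double-strand breaks at PARL. The "sg1" in the name suggests it is one of several guides against this gene. The associated publication concerns genes essential for oxidative phosphorylation.
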