Features (pLannotate 1.2.2; 33 found; start..end, strand, type, name):
    393..626     -  misc_feature   RRE: The Rev response element (RRE) of HIV-1 allows for Rev-dependent mRNA export from the nucleus to the cytoplasm.
    772..1135    -  CDS            HIV-1 gag (fragment): gag protein from human immunodeficiency virus 1; gag
   1119..1244    -  misc_feature   HIV-1 Ψ: packaging signal of human immunodeficiency virus type 1
   1291..1471    -  LTR            5' LTR (truncated): truncated 5' long terminal repeat (LTR) from HIV-1
   1489..1688    -  promoter       CMV promoter: human cytomegalovirus (CMV) immediate early promoter
   1689..2068    -  enhancer       CMV enhancer: human cytomegalovirus immediate early enhancer
   2223..2275    +  misc_feature   bom (fragment): basis of mobility region from pBR322
   2334..2438    +  promoter       AmpR promoter: bla
   2439..3299    +  CDS            AmpR: β-lactamase; bla; confers resistance to ampicillin, carbenicillin, and related antibiotics
   3470..4058    +  rep_origin     ori: high-copy-number ColE1/pMB1/pBR322/pUC origin of replication
   4241..4333    +  CDS            lacI (fragment): lac repressor; lacI; The lac repressor binds to the lac operator to inhibit transcription in E. coli. This inhibition can be relieved by adding lactose or isopropyl-β-D-thiogalactopyranoside (IPTG).
   4346..4367    +  protein_bind   CAP binding site: CAP binding activates transcription in the presence of cAMP. E. coli catabolite activator protein
   4382..4412    +  promoter       lac promoter: promoter for the E. coli lac operon
   4416..4438    +  protein_bind   lac operator (fragment): The lac repressor binds to the lac operator to inhibit transcription in E. coli. This inhibition can be relieved by adding lactose or isopropyl-β-D-thiogalactopyranoside (IPTG). lac repressor encoded by lacI
   4509..4630    -  polyA_signal   SV40 poly(A) signal: SV40 polyadenylation signal
   4625..4750    -  CDS            ble (fragment): BLE_KLEPN - Experimental evidence at protein level: Swiss-Prot protein existence level 1. Binding protein with a strong affinity to the bleomycin family of antibiotics. Binds to CL990; an antimitotic-antibiotic compound. From Klebsiella pneumoniae.
   4760..5134    -  CDS            BleoR: antibiotic-binding protein; Sh ble from Streptoalloteichus hindustanus; confers resistance to bleomycin, phleomycin, and Zeocin™
   5153..5200    -  promoter       EM7 promoter: synthetic bacterial promoter&nbsp
   5248..5577    -  promoter       SV40 promoter: SV40 enhancer and early promoter
   5591..6019    -  rep_origin     f1 ori (sequence partly withheld): f1 bacteriophage origin of replication; arrow indicates direction of (+) strand synthesis
   6040..6061    -  promoter       SV40 promoter (fragment): SV40 enhancer and early promoter
   6065..6289    -  polyA_signal   bGH poly(A) signal: bovine growth hormone polyadenylation signal
   6321..6554    -  LTR            3' LTR (ΔU3): self-inactivating 3' long terminal repeat (LTR) from HIV-1
   6556..6575    -  misc_feature   cPPT/CTS (fragment): central polypurine tract and central termination sequence of HIV-1
   6626..7214    -  misc_feature   WPRE: woodchuck hepatitis virus posttranscriptional regulatory element
   7230..7827    -  CDS            PuroR (fragment): puromycin N-acetyltransferase; pac from Streptomyces; confers resistance to puromycin
   7965..12068   -  CDS            Cas9: Cas9 (Csn1) endonuclease from the Streptococcus pyogenes Type II CRISPR/Cas system generates RNA-guided double strand breaks in DNA
  12093..12304   -  promoter       EF-1α core promoter: core promoter for human elongation factor EF-1α
  12330..12348   -  CDS            small t antigen (fragment): SV40 (simian virus 40) small t antigen
  12366..12441   -  misc_RNA       gRNA scaffold: guide RNA scaffold for the Streptococcus pyogenes CRISPR/Cas9 system
  12471..12711   -  promoter       U6 promoter: RNA polymerase III promoter for human U6 snRNA
  12762..12879   -  misc_feature   cPPT/CTS: central polypurine tract and central termination sequence of HIV-1
  12929..16      -  CDS            Rev (fragment) (across the origin): human immunodeficiency virus 1 (HIV-1) Rev protein; rev; enhances nuclear export of unspliced and incompletely spliced viral mRNAs
>Addgene plasmid #244853 | pLentiCRISPR PARL sg1 | addgene full sequence | sequence record 489393 | Addgene NGS Result
GGGTTGGGAGGTGGGTCTGAAACGATAATGGTGAATATCCCTGCCTAACTCTATTCACTATAGAAAGTAC
AGCAAAAACTATTCTTAAACCTACCAAGCCTCCTACTATCATTATGAATAATTTTATATACCACAGCCAA
TTTGTTATGTTAAACCAATTCCACAAACTTGCCCATTTATCTAATTCCAATAATTCTTGTTCATTCTTTT
CTTGCTGGTTTTGCGATTCTTCAATTAAGGAGTGTATTAAGCTTGTGTAATTGTTAATTTCTCTGTCCCA
CTCCATCCAGGTCGTGTGATTCCAAATCTGTTCCAGAGATTTATTACTCCAACTAGCATTCCAAGGCACA
GCAGTGGTGCAAATGAGTTTTCCAGAGCAACCCCAAATCCCCAGGAGCTGTTGATCCTTTAGGTATCTTT
CCACAGCCAGGATTCTTGCCTGGAGCTGCTTGATGCCCCAGACTGTGAGTTGCAACAGATGCTGTTGCGC
CTCAATAGCCCTCAGCAAATTGTTCTGCTGCTGCACTATACCAGACAATAATTGTCTGGCCTGTACCGTC
AGCGTCATTGACGCTGCGCCCATAGTGCTTCCTGCTGCTCCCAAGAACCCAAGGAACAAAGCTCCTATTC
CCACTGCTCTTTTTTCTCTCTGCACCACTCTTCTCTTTGCCTTGGTGGGTGCTACTCCTAATGGTTCAAT
TTTTACTACTTTATATTTATATAATTCACTTCTCCAATTGTCCCTCATATCTCCTCCTCCAGGTCTGAAG
ATCAGCGGCCGCTTGCTGTGCGGTGGTCTTACTTTTGTTTTGCTCTTCCTCTATCTTGTCTAAAGCTTCC
TTGGTGTCTTTTATCTCTATCCTTTGATGCACACAATAGAGGGTTGCTACTGTATTATATAATGATCTAA
GTTCTTCTGATCCTGTCTGAAGGGATGGTTGTAGCTGTCCCAGTATTTGTCTACAGCCTTCTGATGTTTC
TAACAGGCCAGGATTAACTGCGAATCGTTCTAGCTCCCTGCTTGCCCATACTATATGTTTTAATTTATAT
TTTTTCTTTCCCCCTGGCCTTAACCGAATTTTTTCCCATCGCGATCTAATTCTCCCCCGCTTAATACTGA
CGCTCTCGCACCCATCTCTCTCCTTCTAGCCTCCGCTAGTCAAAATTTTTGGCGTACTCACCAGTCGCCG
CCCCTCGCCTCTTGCCGTGCGCGCTTCAGCAAGCCGAGTCCTGCGTCGAGAGAGCTCCTCTGGTTTCCCT
TTCGCTTTCAAGTCCCTGTTCGGGCGCCACTGCTAGAGATTTTCCACACTGACTAAAAGGGTCTGAGGGA
TCTCTAGTTACCAGAGTCACACAACAGACGGGCACACACTACTTGAAGCACTCAAGGCAAGCTTTATTGA
GGCTTAAGCAGTGGGTTCCCTAGTTAGCCAGAGAGCTCCCAGGCTCAGATCTGGTCTAACCAGAGAGACC
CAGTACAGGCAAAACGCGCTGCTTATATAGACCTCCCACCGTACACGCCTACCGCCCATTTGCGTCAATG
GGGCGGAGTTGTTACGACATTTTGGAAAGTCCCGTTGATTTTGGTGCCAAAACAAACTCCCATTGACGTC
AATGGGGTGGAGACTTGGAAATCCCCGTGAGTCAAACCGCTATCCACGCCCATTGATGTACTGCCAAAAC
CGCATCACCATGGTAATAGCGATGACTAATACGTAGATGTACTGCCAAGTAGGAAAGTCCCATAAGGTCA
TGTACTGGGCATAATGCCAGGCGGGCCATTTACCGTCATTGACGTCAATAGGGGGCGTACTTGGCATATG
ATACACTTGATGTACTGCCAAGTGGGCAGTTTACCGTAAATACTCCACCCATTGACGTCAATGGAAAGTC
CCTATTGGCGTTACTATGGGAACATACGTCATTATTGACGTCAATGGGCGGGGGTCGTTGGGCGGTCAGC
CAGGCGGGCCATTTACCGTAAGTTATGTAACGCGGAACTCCATATATGGGCTATGAACTAATGACCCCGT
AATTGATTACTATTAATAACTAGTCAATAATCAATGTCAACGCGTATATCTGGCCCGTACATCGCGAAGC
AGCGCAAAACGCCTAACCCTAAGCAGATTCTTCATGCAATTGTCGGTCAAGCCTTGCCTTGTTGTAGCTT
AAATTTTGCTCGCGCACTACTCAGCGACCTCCAACACACAAGCAGGGAGCAGATACTGGCTTAACTATGC
GGCATCAGAGCAGATTGTACTGAGAGTGCACCATAGGGGATCGGGAGATCTCCCGATCCGTCGACGTCAG
GTGGCACTTTTCGGGGAAATGTGCGCGGAACCCCTATTTGTTTATTTTTCTAAATACATTCAAATATGTA
TCCGCTCATGAGACAATAACCCTGATAAATGCTTCAATAATATTGAAAAAGGAAGAGTATGAGTATTCAA
CATTTCCGTGTCGCCCTTATTCCCTTTTTTGCGGCATTTTGCCTTCCTGTTTTTGCTCACCCAGAAACGC
TGGTGAAAGTAAAAGATGCTGAAGATCAGTTGGGTGCACGAGTGGGTTACATCGAACTGGATCTCAACAG
CGGTAAGATCCTTGAGAGTTTTCGCCCCGAAGAACGTTTTCCAATGATGAGCACTTTTAAAGTTCTGCTA
TGTGGCGCGGTATTATCCCGTATTGACGCCGGGCAAGAGCAACTCGGTCGCCGCATACACTATTCTCAGA
ATGACTTGGTTGAGTACTCACCAGTCACAGAAAAGCATCTTACGGATGGCATGACAGTAAGAGAATTATG
CAGTGCTGCCATAACCATGAGTGATAACACTGCGGCCAACTTACTTCTGACAACGATCGGAGGACCGAAG
GAGCTAACCGCTTTTTTGCACAACATGGGGGATCATGTAACTCGCCTTGATCGTTGGGAACCGGAGCTGA
ATGAAGCCATACCAAACGACGAGCGTGACACCACGATGCCTGTAGCAATGGCAACAACGTTGCGCAAACT
ATTAACTGGCGAACTACTTACTCTAGCTTCCCGGCAACAATTAATAGACTGGATGGAGGCGGATAAAGTT
GCAGGACCACTTCTGCGCTCGGCCCTTCCGGCTGGCTGGTTTATTGCTGATAAATCTGGAGCCGGTGAGC
GTGGGTCTCGCGGTATCATTGCAGCACTGGGGCCAGATGGTAAGCCCTCCCGTATCGTAGTTATCTACAC
GACGGGGAGTCAGGCAACTATGGATGAACGAAATAGACAGATCGCTGAGATAGGTGCCTCACTGATTAAG
CATTGGTAACTGTCAGACCAAGTTTACTCATATATACTTTAGATTGATTTAAAACTTCATTTTTAATTTA
AAAGGATCTAGGTGAAGATCCTTTTTGATAATCTCATGACCAAAATCCCTTAACGTGAGTTTTCGTTCCA
CTGAGCGTCAGACCCCGTAGAAAAGATCAAAGGATCTTCTTGAGATCCTTTTTTTCTGCGCGTAATCTGC
TGCTTGCAAACAAAAAAACCACCGCTACCAGCGGTGGTTTGTTTGCCGGATCAAGAGCTACCAACTCTTT
TTCCGAAGGTAACTGGCTTCAGCAGAGCGCAGATACCAAATACTGTTCTTCTAGTGTAGCCGTAGTTAGG
CCACCACTTCAAGAACTCTGTAGCACCGCCTACATACCTCGCTCTGCTAATCCTGTTACCAGTGGCTGCT
GCCAGTGGCGATAAGTCGTGTCTTACCGGGTTGGACTCAAGACGATAGTTACCGGATAAGGCGCAGCGGT
CGGGCTGAACGGGGGGTTCGTGCACACAGCCCAGCTTGGAGCGAACGACCTACACCGAACTGAGATACCT
ACAGCGTGAGCTATGAGAAAGCGCCACGCTTCCCGAAGGGAGAAAGGCGGACAGGTATCCGGTAAGCGGC
AGGGTCGGAACAGGAGAGCGCACGAGGGAGCTTCCAGGGGGAAACGCCTGGTATCTTTATAGTCCTGTCG
GGTTTCGCCACCTCTGACTTGAGCGTCGATTTTTGTGATGCTCGTCAGGGGGGCGGAGCCTATGGAAAAA
CGCCAGCAACGCGGCCTTTTTACGGTTCCTGGCCTTTTGCTGGCCTTTTGCTCACATGTTCTTTCCTGCG
TTATCCCCTGATTCTGTGGATAACCGTATTACCGCCTTTGAGTGAGCTGATACCGCTCGCCGCAGCCGAA
CGACCGAGCGCAGCGAGTCAGTGAGCGAGGAAGCGGAAGAGCGCCCAATACGCAAACCGCCTCTCCCCGC
GCGTTGGCCGATTCATTAATGCAGCTGGCACGACAGGTTTCCCGACTGGAAAGCGGGCAGTGAGCGCAAC
GCAATTAATGTGAGTTAGCTCACTCATTAGGCACCCCAGGCTTTACACTTTATGCTTCCGGCTCGTATGT
TGTGTGGAATTGTGAGCGGATAACAATTTCACACAGGAAACAGCTATGACCATGATTACGCCAAGCTCTA
GCTAGAGGTCGACGGTATACAGACATGATAAGATACATTGATGAGTTTGGACAAACCACAACTAGAATGC
AGTGAAAAAAATGCTTTATTTGTGAAATTTGTGATGCTATTGCTTTATTTGTAACCATTATAAGCTGCAA
TAAACAAGTTGGGGTGGGCGAAGAACTCCAGCATGAGATCCCCGCGCTGGAGGATCATCCAGCCGGCGTC
CCGGAAAACGATTCCGAAGCCCAACCTTTCATAGAAGGCGGCGGTGGAATCGAAATCTCGTAGCACGTGT
CAGTCCTGCTCCTCGGCCACGAAGTGCACGCAGTTGCCGGCCGGGTCGCGCAGGGCGAACTCCCGCCCCC
ACGGCTGCTCGCCGATCTCGGTCATGGCCGGCCCGGAGGCGTCCCGGAAGTTCGTGGACACGACCTCCGA
CCACTCGGCGTACAGCTCGTCCAGGCCGCGCACCCACACCCAGGCCAGGGTGTTGTCCGGCACCACCTGG
TCCTGGACCGCGCTGATGAACAGGGTCACGTCGTCCCGGACCACACCGGCGAAGTCGTCCTCCACGAAGT
CCCGGGAGAACCCGAGCCGGTCGGTCCAGAACTCGACCGCTCCGGCGACGTCGCGCGCGGTGAGCACCGG
AACGGCACTGGTCAACTTGGCCATGGTTTAGTTCCTCACCTTGTCGTATTATACTATGCCGATATACTAT
GCCGATGATTAATTGTCAACACGTGCTGATCAGATCCGAAAATGGATATACAAGCTCCCGGGAGCTTTTT
GCAAAAGCCTAGGCCTCCAAAAAAGCCTCCTCACTACTTCTGGAATAGCTCAGAGGCAGAGGCGGCCTCG
GCCTCTGCATAAATAAAAAAAATTAGTCAGCCATGGGGCGGAGAATGGGCGGAACTGGGCGGAGTTAGGG
GCGGGATGGGCGGAGTTAGGGGCGGGACTATGGTTGCTGACTAATTGAGATGCATGCTTTGCATACTTCT
GCCTGCTGGGGAGCCTGGGGACTTTCCACACCTGGTTGCTGACTAATTGAGATGCATGCTTTGCATACTT
CTGCCTGCTGGGGAGCCTGGGGACTTTCCACACCCTAACTGACACACATTCCACAGAATTAATTCGCGTT
AAATTTTTGTTAAATCAGCTCATTTTTTAACCAATAGGCCGAAATCGGCAAAATCCCTTATAAATCAAAA
GAATAGACCGAGATAGGGT
[37 nt withheld, positions 5690-5726]
AAAGAACGTGGACTCCAACGTCAAAGG
[49 nt withheld, positions 5754-5802]
T
[91 nt withheld, positions 5804-5894]
G
[124 nt withheld, positions 5896-6019]
GGGGATACCCCCTAGAGCCCCAGCTGGTTCTTTCCGCCTCAGAAGCCATAGAGCCCACCGCATCCCCAGC
ATGCCTGCTATTGTCTTCCCAATCCTCCCCCTTGCTGTCCTGCCCCACCCCACCCCCCAGAATAGAATGA
CACCTACTCAGACAATGCGATGCAATTTCCTCATTTTATTAGGAAAGGACAGTGGGAGTGGCACCTTCCA
GGGTCAAGGAAGGCACGGGGGAGGGGCAAACAACAGATGGCTGGCAACTAGAAGGCACAGTCGAGGCTGA
TCAGCGGGTTTAAACGGGCCCTGCTAGAGATTTTCCACACTGACTAAAAGGGTCTGAGGGATCTCTAGTT
ACCAGAGTCACACAACAGACGGGCACACACTACTTGAAGCACTCAAGGCAAGCTTTATTGAGGCTTAAGC
AGTGGGTTCCCTAGTTAGCCAGAGAGCTCCCAGGCTCAGATCTGGTCTAACCAGAGAGACCCAGTACAAG
CAAAAAGCAGATCTTGTCTTCGTTGGGAGTGAATTAGCCCTTCCAGTCCCCCCTTTTCTTTTAAAAAGTG
GCTAAGATCTACAGCTGCCTTGTAAGTCATTGGTCTTAAAGTCGACGCGGGGAGGCGGCCCAAAGGGAGA
TCCGACTCGTCTGAGGGCGAAGGCGAAGACGCGGAAGAGGCCGCAGAGCCGGCAGCAGGCCGCGGGAAGG
AAGGTCCGCTGGATTGAGGGCCGAAGGGACGTAGCAGAAGGACGTCCCGCGCAGAATCCAGGTGGCAACA
CAGGCGAGCAGCCAAGGAAAGGACGATGATTTCCCCGACAACACCACGGAATTGTCAGTGCCCAACAGCC
GAGCCCCTGTCCAGCAGCGGGCAAGGCAGGCGGCGATGAGTTCCGCCGTGGCAATAGGGAGGGGGAAAGC
GAAAGTCCCGGAAAGGAGCTGACAGGTGGTGGCAATGCCCCAACCAGTGGGGGTTGCGTCAGCAAACACA
GTGCACACCACGCCACGTTGCCTGACAACGGGCCACAACTCCTCATAAAGAGACAGCAACCAGGATTTAT
ACAAGGAGGAGAAAATGAAAGCCATACGGGAAGCAATAGCATGATACAAAGGCATTAAAGCAGCGTATCC
ACATAGCGTAAAAGGAGCAACATAGTTAAGAATACCAGTCAATCTTTCACAAATTTTGTAATCCAGAGGT
TGATTGTCGACTTAACGCGTTCAGGCACCGGGCTTGCGGGTCATGCACCAGGTGCGCGGTCCTTCGGGCA
CCTCGACGTCGGCGGTGACGGTGAAGCCGAGCCGCTCGTAGAAGGGGAGGTTGCGGGGCGCGGAGGTCTC
CAGGAAGGCGGGCACCCCGGCGCGCTCGGCCGCCTCCACTCCGGGGAGCACGACGGCGCTGCCCAGACCC
TTGCCCTGGTGGTCGGGCGAGACTCCGACGGTGGCCAGGAACCACGCGGGCTCCTTGGGCCGGTGCGGCG
CCAGGAGGCCTTCCATCTGTTGCTGCGCGGCCAGCCGGGAACCGCTCAACTCGGCCATGCGCGGGCCGAT
CTCGGCGAACACCGCCCCCGCTTCGACGCTCTCCGGCGTGGTCCAGACCGCCACCGCGGCGCCGTCGTCC
GCGACCCACACCTTGCCGATGTCGAGCCCGACGCGCGTGAGGAAGAGTTCTTGCAGCTCGGTGACCCGCT
CGATGTGGCGGTCCGGATCGACGGTGTGGCGCGTGGCGGGGTAGTCGGCGAACGCGGCGGCGAGGGTGCG
TACGGCCCTGGGGACGTCGTCGCGGGTGGCGAGGCGCACCGTGGGCTTGTACTCGGTCGGTCCAGGATTC
TCTTCGACATCTCCGGCTTGTTTCAGCAGAGAGAAGTTTGTTGCGCCGGATCCCTTATCGTCATCGTCTT
TGTAATCTTTCTTCTTCTTAGCCTGTCCAGCCTTCTTTGTGGCGGCAGGTCGCTTGTCGCCTCCCAGCTG
AGACAGGTCGATCCGTGTCTCGTACAGGCCGGTGATGCTCTGGTGGATCAGGGTGGCGTCCAGCACCTCT
TTGGTGCTGGTGTACCTCTTCCGGTCGATGGTGGTGTCAAAGTACTTGAAGGCGGCAGGGGCTCCCAGAT
TGGTCAGGGTAAACAGGTGGATGATATTCTCGGCCTGCTCTCTGATGGGCTTATCCCGGTGCTTGTTGTA
GGCGGACAGCACTTTGTCCAGATTAGCGTCGGCCAGGATCACTCTCTTGGAGAACTCGCTGATCTGCTCG
ATGATCTCGTCCAGGTAGTGCTTGTGCTGTTCCACAAACAGCTGTTTCTGCTCATTATCCTCGGGGGAGC
CCTTCAGCTTCTCATAGTGGCTGGCCAGGTACAGGAAGTTCACATATTTGGAGGGCAGGGCCAGTTCGTT
TCCCTTCTGCAGTTCGCCGGCAGAGGCCAGCATTCTCTTCCGGCCGTTTTCCAGCTCGAACAGGGAGTAC
TTAGGCAGCTTGATGATCAGGTCCTTTTTCACTTCTTTGTAGCCCTTGGCTTCCAGAAAGTCGATGGGAT
TCTTCTCGAAGCTGCTTCTTTCCATGATGGTGATCCCCAGCAGCTCTTTCACACTCTTCAGTTTCTTGGA
CTTGCCCTTTTCCACTTTGGCCACCACCAGCACAGAATAGGCCACGGTGGGGCTGTCGAAGCCGCCGTAC
TTCTTAGGGTCCCAGTCCTTCTTTCTGGCGATCAGCTTATCGCTGTTCCTCTTGGGCAGGATAGACTCTT
TGCTGAAGCCGCCTGTCTGCACCTCGGTCTTTTTCACGATATTCACTTGGGGCATGCTCAGCACTTTCCG
CACGGTGGCAAAATCCCGGCCCTTATCCCACACGATCTCCCCGGTTTCGCCGTTTGTCTCGATCAGAGGC
CGCTTCCGGATCTCGCCGTTGGCCAGGGTAATCTCGGTCTTGAAAAAGTTCATGATGTTGCTGTAGAAGA
AGTACTTGGCGGTAGCCTTGCCGATTTCCTGCTCGCTCTTGGCGATCATCTTCCGCACGTCGTACACCTT
GTAGTCGCCGTACACGAACTCGCTTTCCAGCTTAGGGTACTTTTTGATCAGGGCGGTTCCCACGACGGCG
TTCAGGTAGGCGTCGTGGGCGTGGTGGTAGTTGTTGATCTCGCGCACTTTGTAAAACTGGAAATCCTTCC
GGAAATCGGACACCAGCTTGGACTTCAGGGTGATCACTTTCACTTCCCGGATCAGCTTGTCATTCTCGTC
GTACTTAGTGTTCATCCGGGAGTCCAGGATCTGTGCCACGTGCTTTGTGATCTGCCGGGTTTCCACCAGC
TGTCTCTTGATGAAGCCGGCCTTATCCAGTTCGCTCAGGCCGCCTCTCTCGGCCTTGGTCAGATTGTCGA
ACTTTCTCTGGGTAATCAGCTTGGCGTTCAGCAGCTGCCGCCAGTAGTTCTTCATCTTCTTCACGACCTC
TTCGGAGGGCACGTTGTCGCTCTTGCCCCGGTTCTTGTCGCTTCTGGTCAGCACCTTGTTGTCGATGGAG
TCGTCCTTCAGAAAGCTCTGAGGCACGATATGGTCCACATCGTAGTCGGACAGCCGGTTGATGTCCAGTT
CCTGGTCCACGTACATATCCCGCCCATTCTGCAGGTAGTACAGGTACAGCTTCTCGTTCTGCAGCTGGGT
GTTTTCCACGGGGTGTTCTTTCAGGATCTGGCTGCCCAGCTCTTTGATGCCCTCTTCGATCCGCTTCATT
CTCTCGCGGCTGTTCTTCTGTCCCTTCTGGGTGGTCTGGTTCTCTCTGGCCATTTCGATCACGATGTTCT
CGGGCTTGTGCCGGCCCATCACTTTCACGAGCTCGTCCACCACCTTCACTGTCTGCAGGATGCCCTTCTT
AATGGCGGGGCTGCCGGCCAGATTGGCAATGTGCTCGTGCAGGCTATCGCCCTGGCCGGACACCTGGGCT
TTCTGGATGTCCTCTTTAAAGGTCAGGCTGTCGTCGTGGATCAGCTGCATGAAGTTTCTGTTGGCGAAGC
CGTCGGACTTCAGGAAATCCAGGATTGTCTTGCCGGACTGCTTGTCCCGGATGCCGTTGATCAGCTTCCG
GCTCAGCCTGCCCCAGCCGGTGTATCTCCGCCGCTTCAGCTGCTTCATCACTTTGTCGTCGAACAGGTGG
GCATAGGTTTTCAGCCGTTCCTCGATCATCTCTCTGTCCTCAAACAGTGTCAGGGTCAGCACGATATCTT
CCAGAATGTCCTCGTTTTCCTCATTGTCCAGGAAGTCCTTGTCCTTGATAATTTTCAGCAGATCGTGGTA
TGTGCCCAGGGAGGCGTTGAACCGATCTTCCACGCCGGAGATTTCCACGGAGTCGAAGCACTCGATTTTC
TTGAAGTAGTCCTCTTTCAGCTGCTTCACGGTCACTTTCCGGTTGGTCTTGAACAGCAGGTCCACGATGG
CCTTTTTCTGCTCGCCGCTCAGGAAGGCGGGCTTTCTCATTCCCTCGGTCACGTATTTCACTTTGGTCAG
CTCGTTATACACGGTGAAGTACTCGTACAGCAGGCTGTGCTTGGGCAGCACCTTCTCGTTGGGCAGGTTC
TTATCGAAGTTGGTCATCCGCTCGATGAAGCTCTGGGCGGAAGCGCCCTTGTCCACCACTTCCTCGAAGT
TCCAGGGGGTGATGGTTTCCTCGCTCTTTCTGGTCATCCAGGCGAATCTGCTGTTTCCCCTGGCCAGAGG
GCCCACGTAGTAGGGGATGCGGAAGGTCAGGATCTTCTCGATCTTTTCCCGGTTGTCCTTCAGGAATGGG
TAAAAATCTTCCTGCCGCCGCAGAATGGCGTGCAGCTCTCCCAGGTGGATCTGGTGGGGGATGCTGCCGT
TGTCGAAGGTCCGCTGCTTCCGCAGCAGGTCCTCTCTGTTCAGCTTCACGAGCAGTTCCTCGGTGCCGTC
CATCTTTTCCAGGATGGGCTTGATGAACTTGTAGAACTCTTCCTGGCTGGCTCCGCCGTCAATGTAGCCG
GCGTAGCCGTTCTTGCTCTGGTCGAAGAAAATCTCTTTGTACTTCTCAGGCAGCTGCTGCCGCACGAGAG
CTTTCAGCAGGGTCAGGTCCTGGTGGTGCTCGTCGTATCTCTTGATCATAGAGGCGCTCAGGGGGGCCTT
GGTGATCTCGGTGTTCACTCTCAGGATGTCGCTCAGCAGGATGGCGTCGGACAGGTTCTTGGCGGCCAGA
AACAGGTCGGCGTACTGGTCGCCGATCTGGGCCAGCAGGTTGTCCAGGTCGTCGTCGTAGGTGTCCTTGC
TCAGCTGCAGTTTGGCATCCTCGGCCAGGTCGAAGTTGCTCTTGAAGTTGGGGGTCAGGCCCAGGCTCAG
GGCAATCAGGTTTCCGAACAGGCCATTCTTCTTCTCGCCGGGCAGCTGGGCGATCAGATTTTCCAGCCGT
CTGCTCTTGCTCAGTCTGGCAGACAGGATGGCCTTGGCGTCCACGCCGCTGGCGTTGATGGGGTTTTCCT
CGAACAGCTGGTTGTAGGTCTGCACCAGCTGGATGAACAGCTTGTCCACGTCGCTGTTGTCGGGGTTCAG
GTCGCCCTCGATCAGGAAGTGGCCCCGGAACTTGATCATGTGGGCCAGGGCCAGATAGATCAGCCGCAGG
TCGGCCTTGTCGGTGCTGTCCACCAGTTTCTTTCTCAGGTGGTAGATGGTGGGGTACTTCTCGTGGTAGG
CCACCTCGTCCACGATGTTGCCGAAGATGGGGTGCCGCTCGTGCTTCTTATCCTCTTCCACCAGGAAGGA
CTCTTCCAGTCTGTGGAAGAAGCTGTCGTCCACCTTGGCCATCTCGTTGCTGAAGATCTCTTGCAGATAG
CAGATCCGGTTCTTCCGTCTGGTGTATCTTCTTCTGGCGGTTCTCTTCAGCCGGGTGGCCTCGGCTGTTT
CGCCGCTGTCGAACAGCAGGGCTCCGATCAGGTTCTTCTTGATGCTGTGCCGGTCGGTGTTGCCCAGCAC
CTTGAATTTCTTGCTGGGCACCTTGTACTCGTCGGTGATCACGGCCCAGCCCACAGAGTTGGTGCCGATG
TCCAGGCCGATGCTGTACTTCTTGTCCATGGTGGCAGCGCTCTAGAACCGGTCCTGTGTTCTGGCGGCAA
ACCCGTTGCGAAAAAGAACGTTCACGGCGACTACTGCACTTATATACGGTTCTCCCCCACCCTCGGGAAA
AAGGCGGAGCCAGTACACGACATCACTTTCCCAGTTTACCCCGCGCCACCTTCTCTAGGCACCGGATCAA
TTGCCGACCCCTCCCCCCAACTTCTCGGGGACTGTGGGCGATGTGCGCTCTGCCCACTGACGGGCACCGG
AGCCAATTCCCACTCCTTTCAAGACCTAGCTAGCGAATTCAAAAAAGCACCGACTCGGTGCCACTTTTTC
AAGTTGATAACGGACTAGCCTTATTTTAACTTGCTATTTCTAGCTCTAAAACTGGGTCTGATCTTCGAGG
TTCGGTGTTTCGTCCTTTCCACAAGATATATAAAGCCAAGAAATCGAAATACTTTCAAGTTACGGTAAGC
ATATGATAGTCCATTTTAAAACATAATTTTAAAACTGCAAACTACCCAAGAAATTATTACTTTCTACGTC
ACGTATTTTGTACTAATATCTTTGTGTTTACAGTCAAATTAATTCTAATTATCTCTCTAACAGCCTTGTA
TCGTATATGCAAATATGAAGGAATCATGGGAAATAGGCCCTCGGTACCTTAATTAACCAAACTGGATCTC
TGCTGTCCCTGTAATAAACCCGAAAATTTTGAATTTTTGTAATTTGTTTTTGTAATTCTTTAGTTTGTAT
GTCTGTTGCTATTATGTCTACTATTCTTTCCCCTGCACTGTACCCCCCAATCCCCCCTTTTCTTTTAAAA
TTGTGGATGAATACTGCCATTTGTCTGCAGAATTGGCGCACGCAGTGCCGATCCGTTCACTAATCGAATG
GATCTGTCTCTGTCTCTCTCTCCACCTTCTTCTTCTATTCCTTCGGGCCTGTCGGGTCCCCTCG
